Addgene plasmid #200881: WDR5-HaloTag
Purpose: Mammalian expression of human WDR5 with C-terminal HaloTag fusion
Depositing lab: Stefan Knapp. Depositing organization: Goethe-Universitaet Frankfurt am Main. Publication: Tracking the PROTAC degradation pathway in living cells highlights the importance of ternary complex measurement for PROTAC optimization. Schwalm MP, Kramer A, Dolle A, Weckesser J, Yu X, Jin J, Saxena K, Knapp S. Cell Chem Biol. 2023 Jun 20:S2451-9456(23)00157-5. doi: 10.1016/j.chembiol.2023.06.002. PubMed 37354907.
Backbone
  Vector backbone: pF-31Kp
  Vector type: Mammalian Expression
Growth in bacteria
  Bacterial resistance: Kanamycin, 50 μg/mL
  Growth temperature: 37°C
  Growth strain: DH5alpha
  Copy number: Low Copy
Gene/Insert
  Gene/Insert name: WDR5-HaloTag
  Species: H. sapiens (human)
  Mutation: WT
  Entrez Gene: WDR5 (a.k.a. BIG-3, BIG3, CFAP89, SWD3)
  Cloning method: Gibson Cloning
Terms and licenses: Academic/Nonprofit Terms; Industry Terms: Not Available to Industry
Depositor comments: Please visit https://www.biorxiv.org/content/10.1101/2023.01.11.523589v1 for bioRxiv preprint.
How to cite: WDR5-HaloTag was a gift from Stefan Knapp (Addgene plasmid # 200881 ; http://n2t.net/addgene:200881 ; RRID:Addgene_200881)
