[The description below was written by a language model from this plasmid's Addgene catalogue record and pLannotate feature annotations shown in this document.]
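Description:
WDR5-HaloTag is a 6.0 kb mammalian expression plasmid built on the pF-31Kp backbone. It encodes wild-type human WDR5 fused at its C-terminus to HaloTag, and the insert was assembled by Gibson cloning. In E. coli the plasmid replicates from a p15A origin, which fits the catalogue's low-copy designation, and it is selected with kanamycin. Resistance comes from a neo (nptII) gene placed behind tandem SV40 early and EM7 promoters and followed by a synthetic poly(A) signal. This arrangement lets the same marker work in bacteria (kanamycin) and, in principle, in mammalian cells (G418-type selection). Several short annotated fragments (RSF ori, bom, IS1, cer, M13 ori, large T antigen, tet promoter) appear to be partial matches to backbone sequence rather than functional elements.

The expression cassette uses the CMV immediate-early enhancer and promoter, followed by a chimeric β-globin/immunoglobulin intron that improves transcript processing. A T7 promoter sits just upstream of the coding region, and a T7 terminator fragment lies downstream, so the insert could also be transcribed by T7 RNA polymerase. The WDR5 open reading frame is followed after a short linker by HaloTag, and an SV40 poly(A) signal is annotated downstream of the cassette. WDR5 is a component of the MLL histone H3 Lys-4 methyltransferase complexes. HaloTag is a modified bacterial dehalogenase that bonds covalently to chloroalkane ligands, so the fusion can be labelled with fluorescent or other functional ligands in living cells. The associated publication tracks the PROTAC degradation pathway and measures ternary complex formation in live cells, which suggests this construct provides the labelled WDR5 target for such cellular assays, although the record does not state the assay format.
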