Features (pLannotate 1.2.2; 23 found; start..end, strand, type, name):
     28..573     +  rep_origin     p15A ori: Plasmids containing the medium-copy-number p15A origin of replication can be propagated in E. coli cells that contain a second plasmid with the ColE1 origin.
    661..716     +  rep_origin     RSF ori (fragment): Plasmids containing the RSF 1030 origin of replication can be propagated in E. coli cells that contain additional plasmids with compatible origins.
    815..841     -  misc_feature   bom (fragment): basis of mobility region from pBR322
    835..882     -  mobile_element IS1 (fragment): prokaryotic transposable element IS1
    890..961     +  misc_feature   cer region (fragment): ColE1-derived recombination site that helps to maintain plasmids as monomers
   1154..1531    +  enhancer       CMV enhancer: human cytomegalovirus immediate early enhancer
   1533..1732    +  promoter       CMV promoter: human cytomegalovirus (CMV) immediate early promoter
   1871..2003    +  intron         chimeric intron: chimera between introns from human β-globin and immunoglobulin heavy chain genes
   2047..2065    +  promoter       T7 promoter: promoter for bacteriophage T7 RNA polymerase
   2085..3083    +  CDS            WDR5: WDR5_HUMAN - Also known as BIG3. Experimental evidence at protein level: Swiss-Prot protein existence level 1. Contributes to histone modification (PubMed:19131338, PubMed:19556245, PubMed:19103755, PubMed:20018852, PubMed:16600877, PubMed:16829960). May position the N-terminus of histone H3 for efficient trimethylation at 'Lys-4' (PubMed:16829960). As part of the MLL1/MLL complex it is involved in methylation and dimethylation at 'Lys-4' of histone H3 (PubMed:19556245). H3 'Lys-4' methylation represents a specific tag for epigenetic transcriptional activation (PubMed:18840606). As part of the
   3096..3983    +  CDS            HaloTag®: modified bacterial dehalogenase that forms covalent bonds with chloroalkane derivatives
   3989..4044    +  misc_feature   MCS: pUC18/19 multiple cloning site
   4051..4100    +  CDS            SET1 (fragment): solubility-enhancement tag derived from T7 phage gene 10B
   4108..4127    +  terminator     T7 terminator (fragment): transcription terminator for bacteriophage T7 RNA polymerase
   4149..4270    -  polyA_signal   SV40 poly(A) signal: SV40 polyadenylation signal
   4293..4361    -  CDS            large T antigen (fragment): large T antigen from SV40 (simian virus 40)
   4366..4398    +  rep_origin     M13 ori (fragment): M13 bacteriophage origin of replication; arrow indicates direction of (+) strand synthesis
   4399..4450    -  misc_feature   bom (fragment): basis of mobility region from pBR322
   4515..4872    +  promoter       SV40 promoter: SV40 enhancer and early promoter
   4887..4934    +  promoter       EM7 promoter: synthetic bacterial promoter&nbsp
   4966..5757    +  CDS            neo: KKA2_KLEPN - Also known as kan, nptII. Experimental evidence at protein level: Swiss-Prot protein existence level 1. Resistance to kanamycin, neomycin, paromomycin, ribostamycin, butirosin and gentamicin B. From Klebsiella pneumoniae.
   5824..5872    +  polyA_signal   poly(A) signal: synthetic polyadenylation signal
   5901..5917    -  promoter       tet promoter (fragment): E. coli promoter for tetracycline efflux protein gene
>Addgene plasmid #200881 | WDR5-HaloTag | addgene full sequence | sequence record 393694 | Addgene NGS Result
TTTTATCTGATTAATAAGATGATCTTCTTGAGATCGTTTTGGTCTGCGCGTAATCTCTTGCTCTGAAAAC
GGAAAAACCGCCTTGCAGGGCGGTTTTTCGAAGGTTCTCTGAGCTACCAACTCTTTGAACCGAGGTAACT
GGCTTGGAGGAGCGCAGTCACCAAAACTTGTCCTTTCAGTTTAGCCTTAACCGGCGCATGACTTCAAGAC
TAACTCCTCTAAATCAATTACCAGTGGCTGCTGCCAGTGGTGCTTTTGCATGTCTTTCCGGGTTGGACTC
AAGACGATAGTTACCGGATAAGGCGCAGCGGTCGGACTGAACGGGGGGTTCGTGCATACAGTCCAGCTTG
GAGCGAACTGCCTACCCGGAACTGAGTGTCAGGCGTGGAATGAGACAAACGCGGCCATAACAGCGGAATG
ACACCGGTAAACCGAAAGGCAGGAACAGGAGAGCGCACGAGGGAGCCGCCAGGGGGAAACGCCTGGTATC
TTTATAGTCCTGTCGGGTTTCGCCACCACTGATTTGAGCGTCAGATTTCGTGATGCTTGTCAGGGGGGCG
GAGCCTATGGAAAAACGGCTTTGCCGCGGCCCTCTCACTTCCCTGTTAAGTATCTTCCTGGCATCTTCCA
GGAAATCTCCGCCCCGTTCGTAAGCCATTTCCGCTCGCCGCAGTCGAACGACCGAGCGTAGCGAGTCAGT
GAGCGAGGAAGCGGAATATATCCTGTATCACATATTCTGCTGACGCACCGGTGCAGCCTTTTTTCTCCTG
CCACATGAAGCACTTCACTGACACCCTCATCAGTGCCAACATAGTAAGCCAGTATACACTCCGCTAGCGC
TGATGTCCGGCGGTGCTTTTGCCGTTACGCACCACCCCGTCATGAGATTACGCGTTTTAGCGGTGCGTAC
AATTAAGGGATTATGGTAAATCCACTTACTGTCTGCCCTCGTAGCCATCGAGATAAACCGCAGTACTCCG
GCCACGATGCGTCCGGCGTAGAGGATCGAGATCTTCAATATTGGCCATTAGCCATATTATTCATTGGTTA
TATAGCATAAATCAATATTGGCTATTGGCCATTGCATACGTTGTATCTATATCATAATATGTACATTTAT
ATTGGCTCATGTCCAATATGACCGCCATGTTGGCATTGATTATTGACTAGTTATTAATAGTAATCAATTA
CGGGGTCATTAGTTCATAGCCCATATATGGAGTTCCGCGTTACATAACTTACGGTAAATGGCCCGCCTGG
CTGACCGCCCAACGACCCCCGCCCATTGACGTCAATAATGACGTATGTTCCCATAGTAACGCCAATAGGG
ACTTTCCATTGACGTCAATGGGTGGAGTATTTACGGTAAACTGCCCACTTGGCAGTACATCAAGTGTATC
ATATGCCAAGTCCGCCCCCTATTGACGTCAATGACGGTAAATGGCCCGCCTGGCATTATGCCCAGTACAT
GACCTTACGGGACTTTCCTACTTGGCAGTACATCTACGTATTAGTCATCGCTATTACCATGGTGATGCGG
TTTTGGCAGTACACCAATGGGCGTGGATAGCGGTTTGACTCACGGGGATTTCCAAGTCTCCACCCCATTG
ACGTCAATGGGAGTTTGTTTTGGCACCAAAATCAACGGGACTTTCCAAAATGTCGTAATAACCCCGCCCC
GTTGACGCAAATGGGCGGTAGGCGTGTACGGTGGGAGGTCTATATAAGCAGAGCTGGTTTAGTGAACCGT
CAGATCACTAGAAGCTTTATTGCGGTAGTTTATCACAGTTAAATTGCTAACGCAGTCAGTGCTTCTGACA
CAACAGTCTCGAACTTAAGCTGCAGAAGTTGGTCGTGAGGCACTGGGCAGGTAAGTATCAAGGTTACAAG
ACAGGTTTAAGGAGACCAATAGAAACTGGGCTTGTCGAGACAGAGAAGACTCTTGCGTTTCTGATAGGCA
CCTATTGGTCTTACTGACATCCACTTTGCCTTTCTCTCCACAGGTGTCCACTCCCAGTTCAATTACAGCT
CTTAAGGCTAGAGTATTAATACGACTCACTATAGGGCTAGCGCTCACCATGGTCGCGACGGAGGAGAAGA
AGCCCGAGACCGAGGCCGCCAGAGCACAGCCAACCCCTTCGTCATCCGCCACTCAGAGCAAGCCTACACC
TGTGAAGCCAAACTATGCTCTAAAGTTCACCCTTGCTGGCCACACCAAAGCAGTGTCCTCCGTGAAATTC
AGCCCGAATGGAGAGTGGCTGGCAAGTTCATCTGCTGATAAACTTATTAAAATTTGGGGCGCGTATGATG
GGAAATTTGAGAAAACCATATCTGGTCACAAGCTGGGAATATCCGATGTAGCCTGGTCGTCAGATTCTAA
CCTTCTTGTTTCTGCCTCAGATGACAAAACCTTGAAGATATGGGACGTGAGCTCGGGCAAGTGTCTGAAA
ACCCTGAAGGGACACAGTAATTATGTCTTTTGCTGCAACTTCAATCCCCAGTCCAACCTTATTGTCTCAG
GATCCTTTGACGAAAGCGTGAGGATATGGGATGTGAAAACAGGGAAGTGCCTCAAGACTTTGCCAGCTCA
CTCGGATCCAGTCTCGGCCGTTCATTTTAATCGTGATGGATCCTTGATAGTTTCAAGTAGCTATGATGGT
CTCTGTCGCATCTGGGACACCGCCTCGGGCCAGTGCCTGAAGACGCTCATCGATGACGACAACCCCCCCG
TGTCTTTTGTGAAGTTCTCCCCGAACGGCAAATACATCCTGGCCGCCACGCTGGACAACACTCTGAAGCT
CTGGGACTACAGCAAGGGGAAGTGCCTGAAGACGTACACTGGCCACAAGAATGAGAAATACTGCATATTT
GCCAATTTCTCTGTTACTGGTGGGAAGTGGATTGTGTCTGGCTCAGAGGATAACCTTGTTTACATCTGGA
ACCTTCAGACGAAAGAGATTGTACAGAAACTACAAGGCCACACAGATGTCGTGATCTCAACAGCTTGTCA
CCCAACAGAAAACATCATCGCCTCTGCTGCGCTAGAAAATGACAAAACAATTAAACTGTGGAAGAGTGAC
TGCGGATCGTCGGGAGCAGAAATCGGTACTGGCTTTCCATTCGACCCCCATTATGTGGAAGTCCTGGGCG
AGCGCATGCACTACGTCGATGTTGGTCCGCGCGATGGCACCCCTGTGCTGTTCCTGCACGGTAACCCGAC
CTCCTCCTACGTGTGGCGCAACATCATCCCGCATGTTGCACCGACCCATCGCTGCATTGCTCCAGACCTG
ATCGGTATGGGCAAATCCGACAAACCAGACCTGGGTTATTTCTTCGACGACCACGTCCGCTTCATGGATG
CCTTCATCGAAGCCCTGGGTCTGGAAGAGGTCGTCCTGGTCATTCACGACTGGGGCTCCGCTCTGGGTTT
CCACTGGGCCAAGCGCAATCCAGAGCGCGTCAAAGGTATTGCATTTATGGAGTTCATCCGCCCTATCCCG
ACCTGGGACGAATGGCCAGAATTTGCCCGCGAGACCTTCCAGGCCTTCCGCACCACCGACGTCGGCCGCA
AGCTGATCATCGATCAGAACGTTTTTATCGAGGGTACGCTGCCGATGGGTGTCGTCCGCCCGCTGACTGA
AGTCGAGATGGACCATTACCGCGAGCCGTTCCTGAATCCTGTTGACCGCGAGCCACTGTGGCGCTTCCCA
AACGAGCTGCCAATCGCCGGTGAGCCAGCGAACATCGTCGCGCTGGTCGAAGAATACATGGACTGGCTGC
ACCAGTCCCCTGTCCCGAAGCTGCTGTTCTGGGGCACCCCAGGCGTTCTGATCCCACCGGCCGAAGCCGC
TCGCCTGGCCAAAAGCCTGCCTAACTGCAAGGCTGTGGACATCGGCCCGGGTCTGAATCTGCTGCAAGAA
GACAACCCGGACCTGATCGGCAGCGAGATCGCGCGCTGGCTGTCGACGCTCGAGATTTCCGGCTAAACGA
ATTCGGGCTCGGTACCCGGGGATCCTCTAGAGTCGACCTGCAGGCATGCAAGCTGATCCGGCTGCTAACA
AAGCCCGAAAGGAAGCTGAGTTGGCTGCTGCCACCGCTGAGCAATAACTAGCATAACCCCTTGGGGCGGC
CGCTTCGAGCAGACATGATAAGATACATTGATGAGTTTGGACAAACCACAACTAGAATGCAGTGAAAAAA
ATGCTTTATTTGTGAAATTTGTGATGCTATTGCTTTATTTGTAACCATTATAAGCTGCAATAAACAAGTT
AACAACAACAATTGCATTCATTTTATGTTTCAGGTTCAGGGGGAGATGTGGGAGGTTTTTTTAAGCAAGT
AAAACCTCTACAAATGTGGTAAAATCGAATTTTAACAAAATATTAACGCTTACAATTTCCTGATGCGGTA
TTTTCTCCTTACGCATCTGTGCGGTATTTCACACCGCATACGCGGATCTGCGCAACACCATGGCCTGAAA
TAACCTCTGAAAGAGGAACTTGGTTAGGTACCTTCTGAGGCGGAAAGAACCAGCTGTGGAATGTGTGTCA
GTTAGGGTGTGGAAAGTCCCCAGGCTCCCCAGCAGGCAGAAGTATGCAAAGCATGCATCTCAATTAGTCA
GCAACCAGGTGTGGAAAGTCCCCAGGCTCCCCAGCAGGCAGAAGTATGCAAAGCATGCATCTCAATTAGT
CAGCAACCATAGTCCCGCCCCTAACTCCGCCCATCCCGCCCCTAACTCCGCCCAGTTCCGCCCATTCTCC
GCCCCATGGCTGACTAATTTTTTTTATTTATGCAGAGGCCGAGGCCGCCTCGGCCTCTGAGCTATTCCAG
AAGTAGTGAGGAGGCTTTTTTGGAGGCCTAGGCTTTTGCAAAAAGCTTAATTAACTGTTGACAATTAATC
ATCGGCATAGTATATCGGCATAGTATAATACGACAAGGTGAGGAACTAAACCCAGGAGGCAGATCATGAT
TGAACAAGATGGATTGCACGCAGGTTCTCCGGCCGCTTGGGTGGAGAGGCTATTCGGCTATGACTGGGCA
CAACAGACAATCGGCTGCTCTGATGCCGCCGTGTTCCGGCTGTCAGCGCAGGGGCGCCCGGTTCTTTTTG
TCAAGACCGACCTGTCCGGTGCCCTGAATGAACTGCAGGACGAGGCAGCGCGGCTATCGTGGCTGGCCAC
GACGGGCGTTCCTTGCGCAGCTGTGCTCGACGTTGTCACTGAAGCGGGAAGGGACTGGCTGCTATTGGGC
GAAGTGCCGGGACAGGATCTCCTGTCATCTCACCTTGCTCCTGCCGAGAAAGTATCCATCATGGCTGATG
CAATGCGGCGGCTGCATACGCTTGATCCGGCTACCTGCCCATTCGACCACCAAGCGAAACATCGCATCGA
GCGAGCACGTACTCGGATGGAAGCCGGTCTTGTCGATCAGGATGATCTGGACGAAGAGCATCAGGGGCTC
GCGCCAGCCGAACTGTTCGCCAGGCTCAAGGCGCGCATGCCCGACGGCGAGGATCTCGTCGTGACCCATG
GCGATGCCTGCTTGCCGAATATCATGGTGGAAAATGGCCGCTTTTCTGGATTCATCGACTGTGGCCGGCT
GGGTGTGGCGGACCGCTATCAGGACATAGCGTTGGCTACCCGTGATATTGCTGAAGAGCTTGGCGGCGAA
TGGGCTGACCGCTTCCTCGTGCTTTACGGTATCGCCGCTCCCGATTCGCAGCGCATCGCCTTCTATCGCC
TTCTTGACGAGTTCTTCTGAGCGGGACTCTGGGGTTCGAAATGACCGACCAAGCGACGCCCAACCTGCCA
TCACGATGGCCGCAATAAAATATCTTTATTTTCATTACATCTGTGTGTTGGTTTTTTGTGTGAATCGATA
GCGATAAGGATCCGCTCATGCGATGATAAGCTGTCAAACATGAGAATTACAACTTATATCGTATGGGGCT
GACTTCAGGTGCTACATTTGAAGAGATAAATTGCACTGAAATCTAGAAATA
